Addgene plasmid #131490: pORANGE Gria2-GFP KI
Purpose: Endogenous tagging of GluA2: C-terminal (amino acid position: STOP codon)
Depositing lab: Harold MacGillavry. Depositing organization: Utrecht University. Publication: ORANGE: A CRISPR/Cas9-based genome editing toolbox for epitope tagging of endogenous proteins in neurons. Willems J, de Jong APH, Scheefhals N, Mertens E, Catsburg LAE, Poorthuis RB, de Winter F, Verhaagen J, Meye FJ, MacGillavry HD. PLoS Biol. 2020 Apr 10;18(4):e3000665. doi: 10.1371/journal.pbio.3000665. PubMed 32275651.
Backbone
  Vector backbone: pORANGE
  Backbone size w/o insert (bp): 9283
  Vector type: Mammalian Expression
Growth in bacteria
  Bacterial resistance: Ampicillin, 100 μg/mL
  Growth temperature: 37°C
  Growth strain: DH5alpha
  Copy number: High Copy
Gene/Insert
  Cloning method: Restriction Enzyme; 5′ cloning site Unknown (unknown if destroyed); 3′ cloning site Unknown (unknown if destroyed)
  Sequencing primers: 5′ aaggctgttagagagataattggaa; 3′ cgggccatttaccgtaagtt
Terms and licenses: Academic/Nonprofit Terms; Industry Terms: Not Available to Industry
How to cite: pORANGE Gria2-GFP KI was a gift from Harold MacGillavry (Addgene plasmid # 131490 ; http://n2t.net/addgene:131490 ; RRID:Addgene_131490)
