[The description below was written by a language model from this plasmid's Addgene catalogue record and pLannotate feature annotations shown in this document.]
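Description:
pORANGE Gria2-GFP KI is a mammalian expression plasmid built on the pORANGE backbone, a single-vector CRISPR/Cas9 knock-in system designed for epitope tagging of endogenous proteins in neurons. It is propagated in E. coli as a high-copy plasmid through a ColE1/pUC-type origin and selected with ampicillin via the β-lactamase gene. An f1 phage origin is also present, along with small remnants of pBR322 bom and rop sequences. A single AAV2 inverted terminal repeat is annotated downstream of the Cas9 cassette. With only one ITR detected, the table does not support treating the plasmid as a packageable AAV genome.

The plasmid carries three functional units. A CMV enhancer/chicken β-actin promoter with a hybrid CBA/MVM intron drives Streptococcus pyogenes Cas9, which is annotated as two contiguous halves that together span the full coding region. It is preceded by a fragment of an HA epitope tag and terminated by a bovine growth hormone polyadenylation signal. A human U6 RNA polymerase III promoter drives a guide RNA with the S. pyogenes scaffold; the short gap between promoter and scaffold is where the targeting spacer would sit, though the record does not annotate it. Downstream lies a promoterless EGFP coding sequence that serves as the donor.

According to the stated purpose, the construct inserts GFP at the C-terminus of GluA2, the AMPA receptor subunit encoded by Gria2, at the position of the stop codon. The fusion is then expressed from the native locus under endogenous regulation. The target species and the sequences flanking the donor are not given in the record. Its use is visualising endogenous GluA2 without overexpression.
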