Features (pLannotate 1.2.2; 19 found; start..end, strand, type, name):
    227..454     +  intron         hybrid intron: hybrid between chicken β-actin (CBA) and minute virus of mice (MMV) introns (Gray et al., 2011)
    475..502     +  CDS            3xHA (fragment): three tandem HA epitope tags
    535..2136    +  CDS            Cas9(N): N-terminal portion of Streptococcus pyogenes Cas9 (Zetsche et al., 2015)
   2137..4635    +  CDS            Cas9(C): C-terminal portion of Streptococcus pyogenes Cas9 (Zetsche et al., 2015)
   4705..4816    +  polyA_signal   bGH poly(A) signal: bovine growth hormone polyadenylation signal
   4921..5061    +  repeat_region  AAV2 ITR: inverted terminal repeat of adeno-associated virus serotype 2 inverted
   5066..5117    -  misc_feature   bom (fragment): basis of mobility region from pBR322
   5136..5591    +  rep_origin     f1 ori (sequence partly withheld): f1 bacteriophage origin of replication; arrow indicates direction of (+) strand synthesis
   5592..5641    -  misc_feature   bom (fragment): basis of mobility region from pBR322
   5743..5778    -  CDS            rop (fragment): Rop protein, which maintains plasmids at low copy number; rop
   5873..5977    +  promoter       AmpR promoter: bla
   5978..6838    +  CDS            AmpR: β-lactamase; bla; confers resistance to ampicillin, carbenicillin, and related antibiotics
   7009..7597    +  rep_origin     ori: high-copy-number ColE1/pMB1/pBR322/pUC origin of replication
   7659..7899    +  promoter       U6 promoter: RNA polymerase III promoter for human U6 snRNA
   7929..8004    +  misc_RNA       gRNA scaffold: guide RNA scaffold for the Streptococcus pyogenes CRISPR/Cas9 system
   8011..8054    +  misc_RNA       gRNA scaffold (fragment): guide RNA scaffold for the Streptococcus pyogenes CRISPR/Cas9 system
   8156..8872    +  CDS            EGFP: the original enhanced GFP (Yang et al., 1996) mammalian codon-optimized
   8945..9230    +  enhancer       CMV enhancer: human cytomegalovirus immediate early enhancer; contains an 18-bp deletion relative to the standard CMV enhancer
   9232..226     +  promoter       chicken β-actin promoter (across the origin): No description available
>Addgene plasmid #131490 | pORANGE Gria2-GFP KI | addgene full sequence | sequence record 257666 | Addgene NGS Result
ACCCCCAATTTTGTATTTATTTATTTTTTAATTATTTTGTGCAGCGATGGGGGCGGGGGGGGGGGGGGGG
CGCGCGCCAGGCGGGGCGGGGCGGGGCGAGGGGCGGGGCGGGGCGAGGCGGAGAGGTGCGGCGGCAGCCA
ATCAGAGCGGCGCGCTCCGAAAGTTTCCTTTTATGGCGAGGCGGCGGCGGCGGCGGCCCTATAAAAAGCG
AAGCGCGCGGCGGGCGGGAGTCGCTGCGCGCTGCCTTCGCCCCGTGCCCCGCTCCGCCGCCGCCTCGCGC
CGCCCGCCCCGGCTCTGACTGACCGCGTTACTCCCACAGGTGAGCGGGCGGGACGGCCCTTCTCCTCCGG
GCTGTAATTAGCTGAGCAAGAGGTAAGGGTTTAAGGGATGGTTGGTTGGTGGGGTATTAATGTTTAATTA
CCTGGAGCACCTGCCTGAAATCACTTTTTTTCAGGTTGGACCGGTGCCACCATGTACCCATACGATGTTC
CAGATTACGCTTCGCCGAAGAAAAAGCGCAAGGTCGAAGCGTCCGACAAGAAGTACAGCATCGGCCTGGA
CATCGGCACCAACTCTGTGGGCTGGGCCGTGATCACCGACGAGTACAAGGTGCCCAGCAAGAAATTCAAG
GTGCTGGGCAACACCGACCGGCACAGCATCAAGAAGAACCTGATCGGAGCCCTGCTGTTCGACAGCGGCG
AAACAGCCGAGGCCACCCGGCTGAAGAGAACCGCCAGAAGAAGATACACCAGACGGAAGAACCGGATCTG
CTATCTGCAAGAGATCTTCAGCAACGAGATGGCCAAGGTGGACGACAGCTTCTTCCACAGACTGGAAGAG
TCCTTCCTGGTGGAAGAGGATAAGAAGCACGAGCGGCACCCCATCTTCGGCAACATCGTGGACGAGGTGG
CCTACCACGAGAAGTACCCCACCATCTACCACCTGAGAAAGAAACTGGTGGACAGCACCGACAAGGCCGA
CCTGCGGCTGATCTATCTGGCCCTGGCCCACATGATCAAGTTCCGGGGCCACTTCCTGATCGAGGGCGAC
CTGAACCCCGACAACAGCGACGTGGACAAGCTGTTCATCCAGCTGGTGCAGACCTACAACCAGCTGTTCG
AGGAAAACCCCATCAACGCCAGCGGCGTGGACGCCAAGGCCATCCTGTCTGCCAGACTGAGCAAGAGCAG
ACGGCTGGAAAATCTGATCGCCCAGCTGCCCGGCGAGAAGAAGAATGGCCTGTTCGGAAACCTGATTGCC
CTGAGCCTGGGCCTGACCCCCAACTTCAAGAGCAACTTCGACCTGGCCGAGGATGCCAAACTGCAGCTGA
GCAAGGACACCTACGACGACGACCTGGACAACCTGCTGGCCCAGATCGGCGACCAGTACGCCGACCTGTT
TCTGGCCGCCAAGAACCTGTCCGACGCCATCCTGCTGAGCGACATCCTGAGAGTGAACACCGAGATCACC
AAGGCCCCCCTGAGCGCCTCTATGATCAAGAGATACGACGAGCACCACCAGGACCTGACCCTGCTGAAAG
CTCTCGTGCGGCAGCAGCTGCCTGAGAAGTACAAAGAGATTTTCTTCGACCAGAGCAAGAACGGCTACGC
CGGCTACATTGACGGCGGAGCCAGCCAGGAAGAGTTCTACAAGTTCATCAAGCCCATCCTGGAAAAGATG
GACGGCACCGAGGAACTGCTCGTGAAGCTGAACAGAGAGGACCTGCTGCGGAAGCAGCGGACCTTCGACA
ACGGCAGCATCCCCCACCAGATCCACCTGGGAGAGCTGCACGCCATTCTGCGGCGGCAGGAAGATTTTTA
CCCATTCCTGAAGGACAACCGGGAAAAGATCGAGAAGATCCTGACCTTCCGCATCCCCTACTACGTGGGC
CCTCTGGCCAGGGGAAACAGCAGATTCGCCTGGATGACCAGAAAGAGCGAGGAAACCATCACCCCCTGGA
ACTTCGAGGAAGTGGTGGACAAGGGCGCTTCCGCCCAGAGCTTCATCGAGCGGATGACCAACTTCGATAA
GAACCTGCCCAACGAGAAGGTGCTGCCCAAGCACAGCCTGCTGTACGAGTACTTCACCGTGTATAACGAG
CTGACCAAAGTGAAATACGTGACCGAGGGAATGAGAAAGCCCGCCTTCCTGAGCGGCGAGCAGAAAAAGG
CCATCGTGGACCTGCTGTTCAAGACCAACCGGAAAGTGACCGTGAAGCAGCTGAAAGAGGACTACTTCAA
GAAAATCGAGTGCTTCGACTCCGTGGAAATCTCCGGCGTGGAAGATCGGTTCAACGCCTCCCTGGGCACA
TACCACGATCTGCTGAAAATTATCAAGGACAAGGACTTCCTGGACAATGAGGAAAACGAGGACATTCTGG
AAGATATCGTGCTGACCCTGACACTGTTTGAGGACAGAGAGATGATCGAGGAACGGCTGAAAACCTATGC
CCACCTGTTCGACGACAAAGTGATGAAGCAGCTGAAGCGGCGGAGATACACCGGCTGGGGCAGGCTGAGC
CGGAAGCTGATCAACGGCATCCGGGACAAGCAGTCCGGCAAGACAATCCTGGATTTCCTGAAGTCCGACG
GCTTCGCCAACAGAAACTTCATGCAGCTGATCCACGACGACAGCCTGACCTTTAAAGAGGACATCCAGAA
AGCCCAGGTGTCCGGCCAGGGCGATAGCCTGCACGAGCACATTGCCAATCTGGCCGGCAGCCCCGCCATT
AAGAAGGGCATCCTGCAGACAGTGAAGGTGGTGGACGAGCTCGTGAAAGTGATGGGCCGGCACAAGCCCG
AGAACATCGTGATCGAAATGGCCAGAGAGAACCAGACCACCCAGAAGGGACAGAAGAACAGCCGCGAGAG
AATGAAGCGGATCGAAGAGGGCATCAAAGAGCTGGGCAGCCAGATCCTGAAAGAACACCCCGTGGAAAAC
ACCCAGCTGCAGAACGAGAAGCTGTACCTGTACTACCTGCAGAATGGGCGGGATATGTACGTGGACCAGG
AACTGGACATCAACCGGCTGTCCGACTACGATGTGGACCATATCGTGCCTCAGAGCTTTCTGAAGGACGA
CTCCATCGACAACAAGGTGCTGACCAGAAGCGACAAGAACCGGGGCAAGAGCGACAACGTGCCCTCCGAA
GAGGTCGTGAAGAAGATGAAGAACTACTGGCGGCAGCTGCTGAACGCCAAGCTGATTACCCAGAGAAAGT
TCGACAATCTGACCAAGGCCGAGAGAGGCGGCCTGAGCGAACTGGATAAGGCCGGCTTCATCAAGAGACA
GCTGGTGGAAACCCGGCAGATCACAAAGCACGTGGCACAGATCCTGGACTCCCGGATGAACACTAAGTAC
GACGAGAATGACAAGCTGATCCGGGAAGTGAAAGTGATCACCCTGAAGTCCAAGCTGGTGTCCGATTTCC
GGAAGGATTTCCAGTTTTACAAAGTGCGCGAGATCAACAACTACCACCACGCCCACGACGCCTACCTGAA
CGCCGTCGTGGGAACCGCCCTGATCAAAAAGTACCCTAAGCTGGAAAGCGAGTTCGTGTACGGCGACTAC
AAGGTGTACGACGTGCGGAAGATGATCGCCAAGAGCGAGCAGGAAATCGGCAAGGCTACCGCCAAGTACT
TCTTCTACAGCAACATCATGAACTTTTTCAAGACCGAGATTACCCTGGCCAACGGCGAGATCCGGAAGCG
GCCTCTGATCGAGACAAACGGCGAAACCGGGGAGATCGTGTGGGATAAGGGCCGGGATTTTGCCACCGTG
CGGAAAGTGCTGAGCATGCCCCAAGTGAATATCGTGAAAAAGACCGAGGTGCAGACAGGCGGCTTCAGCA
AAGAGTCTATCCTGCCCAAGAGGAACAGCGATAAGCTGATCGCCAGAAAGAAGGACTGGGACCCTAAGAA
GTACGGCGGCTTCGACAGCCCCACCGTGGCCTATTCTGTGCTGGTGGTGGCCAAAGTGGAAAAGGGCAAG
TCCAAGAAACTGAAGAGTGTGAAAGAGCTGCTGGGGATCACCATCATGGAAAGAAGCAGCTTCGAGAAGA
ATCCCATCGACTTTCTGGAAGCCAAGGGCTACAAAGAAGTGAAAAAGGACCTGATCATCAAGCTGCCTAA
GTACTCCCTGTTCGAGCTGGAAAACGGCCGGAAGAGAATGCTGGCCTCTGCCGGCGAACTGCAGAAGGGA
AACGAACTGGCCCTGCCCTCCAAATATGTGAACTTCCTGTACCTGGCCAGCCACTATGAGAAGCTGAAGG
GCTCCCCCGAGGATAATGAGCAGAAACAGCTGTTTGTGGAACAGCACAAGCACTACCTGGACGAGATCAT
CGAGCAGATCAGCGAGTTCTCCAAGAGAGTGATCCTGGCCGACGCTAATCTGGACAAAGTGCTGTCCGCC
TACAACAAGCACCGGGATAAGCCCATCAGAGAGCAGGCCGAGAATATCATCCACCTGTTTACCCTGACCA
ATCTGGGAGCCCCTGCCGCCTTCAAGTACTTTGACACCACCATCGACCGGAAGAGGTACACCAGCACCAA
AGAGGTGCTGGACGCCACCCTGATCCACCAGAGCATCACCGGCCTGTACGAGACACGGATCGACCTGTCT
CAGCTGGGAGGCGACAGCCCCAAGAAGAAGAGAAAGGTGGAGGCCAGCTAAGAATTCTAACTAGAGCTCG
CTGATCAGCCTCGACTGTGCCTTCTAGTTGCCAGCCATCTGTTGTTTGCCCCTCCCCCGTGCCTTCCTTG
ACCCTGGAAGGTGCCACTCCCACTGTCCTTTCCTAATAAAATGAGGAAATTGCATCGCATTGTCTGAGTA
GGTGTCATTCTATTCTGGGGGGTGGGGTGGGGCAGGACAGCAAGGGGGAGGATTGGGAAGAGAATAGCAG
GCATGCTGGGGAGCGGCCGCAGGAACCCCTAGTGATGGAGTTGGCCACTCCCTCTCTGCGCGCTCGCTCG
CTCACTGAGGCCGGGCGACCAAAGGTCGCCCGACGCCCGGGCTTTGCCCGGGCGGCCTCAGTGAGCGAGC
GAGCGCGCAGCTGCCTGCAGGGGCGCCTGATGCGGTATTTTCTCCTTACGCATCTGTGCGGTATTTCACA
CCGCATA
[95 nt withheld, positions 5118-5212]
T
[46 nt withheld, positions 5214-5259]
C
[141 nt withheld, positions 5261-5401]
CCTTTGACGTTGGAGTCCACGTTCTTT
[37 nt withheld, positions 5429-5465]
ACTCTATCTCGGGCTATTCTTTTGATTTATAAGGGATTTTGCCGATTTCGGTCTATTGGTTAAAAAATGA
GCTGATTTAACAAAAATTTAACGCGAATTTTAACAAAATATTAACGTTTACAATTTTATGGTGCACTCTC
AGTACAATCTGCTCTGATGCCGCATAGTTAAGCCAGCCCCGACACCCGCCAACACCCGCTGACGCGCCCT
GACGGGCTTGTCTGCTCCCGGCATCCGCTTACAGACAAGCTGTGACCGTCTCCGGGAGCTGCATGTGTCA
GAGGTTTTCACCGTCATCACCGAAACGCGCGAGACGAAAGGGCCTCGTGATACGCCTATTTTTATAGGTT
AATGTCATGATAATAATGGTTTCTTAGACGTCAGGTGGCACTTTTCGGGGAAATGTGCGCGGAACCCCTA
TTTGTTTATTTTTCTAAATACATTCAAATATGTATCCGCTCATGAGACAATAACCCTGATAAATGCTTCA
ATAATATTGAAAAAGGAAGAGTATGAGTATTCAACATTTCCGTGTCGCCCTTATTCCCTTTTTTGCGGCA
TTTTGCCTTCCTGTTTTTGCTCACCCAGAAACGCTGGTGAAAGTAAAAGATGCTGAAGATCAGTTGGGTG
CACGAGTGGGTTACATCGAACTGGATCTCAACAGCGGTAAGATCCTTGAGAGTTTTCGCCCCGAAGAACG
TTTTCCAATGATGAGCACTTTTAAAGTTCTGCTATGTGGCGCGGTATTATCCCGTATTGACGCCGGGCAA
GAGCAACTCGGTCGCCGCATACACTATTCTCAGAATGACTTGGTTGAGTACTCACCAGTCACAGAAAAGC
ATCTTACGGATGGCATGACAGTAAGAGAATTATGCAGTGCTGCCATAACCATGAGTGATAACACTGCGGC
CAACTTACTTCTGACAACGATCGGAGGACCGAAGGAGCTAACCGCTTTTTTGCACAACATGGGGGATCAT
GTAACTCGCCTTGATCGTTGGGAACCGGAGCTGAATGAAGCCATACCAAACGACGAGCGTGACACCACGA
TGCCTGTAGCAATGGCAACAACGTTGCGCAAACTATTAACTGGCGAACTACTTACTCTAGCTTCCCGGCA
ACAATTAATAGACTGGATGGAGGCGGATAAAGTTGCAGGACCACTTCTGCGCTCGGCCCTTCCGGCTGGC
TGGTTTATTGCTGATAAATCTGGAGCCGGTGAGCGTGGAAGCCGCGGTATCATTGCAGCACTGGGGCCAG
ATGGTAAGCCCTCCCGTATCGTAGTTATCTACACGACGGGGAGTCAGGCAACTATGGATGAACGAAATAG
ACAGATCGCTGAGATAGGTGCCTCACTGATTAAGCATTGGTAACTGTCAGACCAAGTTTACTCATATATA
CTTTAGATTGATTTAAAACTTCATTTTTAATTTAAAAGGATCTAGGTGAAGATCCTTTTTGATAATCTCA
TGACCAAAATCCCTTAACGTGAGTTTTCGTTCCACTGAGCGTCAGACCCCGTAGAAAAGATCAAAGGATC
TTCTTGAGATCCTTTTTTTCTGCGCGTAATCTGCTGCTTGCAAACAAAAAAACCACCGCTACCAGCGGTG
GTTTGTTTGCCGGATCAAGAGCTACCAACTCTTTTTCCGAAGGTAACTGGCTTCAGCAGAGCGCAGATAC
CAAATACTGTTCTTCTAGTGTAGCCGTAGTTAGGCCACCACTTCAAGAACTCTGTAGCACCGCCTACATA
CCTCGCTCTGCTAATCCTGTTACCAGTGGCTGCTGCCAGTGGCGATAAGTCGTGTCTTACCGGGTTGGAC
TCAAGACGATAGTTACCGGATAAGGCGCAGCGGTCGGGCTGAACGGGGGGTTCGTGCACACAGCCCAGCT
TGGAGCGAACGACCTACACCGAACTGAGATACCTACAGCGTGAGCTATGAGAAAGCGCCACGCTTCCCGA
AGGGAGAAAGGCGGACAGGTATCCGGTAAGCGGCAGGGTCGGAACAGGAGAGCGCACGAGGGAGCTTCCA
GGGGGAAACGCCTGGTATCTTTATAGTCCTGTCGGGTTTCGCCACCTCTGACTTGAGCGTCGATTTTTGT
GATGCTCGTCAGGGGGGCGGAGCCTATGGAAAAACGCCAGCAACGCGGCCTTTTTACGGTTCCTGGCCTT
TTGCTGGCCTTTTGCTCACATGTGAGGGCCTATTTCCCATGATTCCTTCATATTTGCATATACGATACAA
GGCTGTTAGAGAGATAATTGGAATTAATTTGACTGTAAACACAAAGATATTAGTACAAAATACGTGACGT
AGAAAGTAATAATTTCTTGGGTAGTTTGCAGTTTTAAAATTATGTTTTAAAATGGACTATCATATGCTTA
CCGTAACTTGAAAGTATTTCGATTTCTTGGCTTTATATATCTTGTGGAAAGGACGAAACACCGTCGAGAG
TGTTAAAATTTAGGTTTTAGAGCTAGAAATAGCAAGTTAAAATAAGGCTAGTCCGTTATCAACTTGAAAA
AGTGGCACCGAGTCGGTGCTTTTTTGTTTTAGAGCTAGAAATAGCAAGTTAAAATAAGGCTAGTCCGTTT
TTAGCGCGTGCGCCAATTCTGCAGACAAATGGCTCTAGAAGCTTCCCCTAAATTTTAACACTCTCGACTC
TGCTAGCGGTAGCGGCTCCAGTAGATCTGGGGTGAGCAAGGGCGAGGAGCTGTTCACCGGGGTGGTGCCC
ATCCTGGTCGAGCTGGACGGCGACGTAAACGGCCACAAGTTCAGCGTGTCCGGCGAGGGCGAGGGCGATG
CCACCTACGGCAAGCTGACCCTGAAGTTCATCTGCACCACCGGCAAGCTGCCCGTGCCCTGGCCCACCCT
CGTGACCACCCTGACCTACGGCGTGCAGTGCTTCAGCCGCTACCCCGACCACATGAAGCAGCACGACTTC
TTCAAGTCCGCCATGCCCGAAGGCTACGTCCAGGAGCGCACCATCTTCTTCAAGGACGACGGCAACTACA
AGACCCGCGCCGAGGTGAAGTTCGAGGGCGACACCCTGGTGAACCGCATCGAGCTGAAGGGCATCGACTT
CAAGGAGGACGGCAACATCCTGGGGCACAAGCTGGAGTACAACTACAACAGCCACAACGTCTATATCATG
GCCGACAAGCAGAAGAACGGCATCAAGGTGAACTTCAAGATCCGCCACAACATCGAGGACGGCAGCGTGC
AGCTCGCCGACCACTACCAGCAGAACACCCCCATCGGCGACGGCCCCGTGCTGCTGCCCGACAACCACTA
CCTGAGCACCCAGTCCGCCCTGAGCAAAGACCCCAACGAGAAGCGCGATCACATGGTCCTGCTGGAGTTC
GTGACCGCCGCCGGGATCACTCTCGGCATGGACGAGCTGTACAAGTAGGCCTCCCCTAAATTTTAACACT
CTCGACTCGAGGATCCTAGGACGCGTCCTAGGACGCGTCCAGAGGTACCCGTTACATAACTTACGGTAAA
TGGCCCGCCTGGCTGACCGCCCAACGACCCCCGCCCATTGACGTCAATAGTAACGCCAATAGGGACTTTC
CATTGACGTCAATGGGTGGAGTATTTACGGTAAACTGCCCACTTGGCAGTACATCAAGTGTATCATATGC
CAAGTACGCCCCCTATTGACGTCAATGACGGTAAATGGCCCGCCTGGCATTGTGCCCAGTACATGACCTT
ATGGGACTTTCCTACTTGGCAGTACATCTACGTATTAGTCATCGCTATTACCATGGTCGAGGTGAGCCCC
ACGTTCTGCTTCACTCTCCCCATCTCCCCCCCCTCCCC
